>Addgene plasmid #194312 | pGTag Hygro EGFP cLAP -1 | addgene full sequence | sequence record 384025 | Addgene NGS Result
CGACGTTGTAAAACGACGGCCAGTGAGCGCGCGTAATACGACTCACTATAGGGCGAATTGGAGCTACCCG
CATTACCCTGTTATCCCTAAGATCCGACTATTTCCCATGATTCCTTCATATTTGCATATACGATACAAGG
CTGTTAGAGAGATAATTAGAATTAATTTGACTGTAAACACAAAGATATTAGTACAAAATACGTGACGTAG
AAAGTAATAATTTCTTGGGTAGTTTGCAGTTTTAAAATTATGTTTTAAAATGGACTATCATATGCTTACC
GTAACTTGAAAGTATTTCGATTTCTTGGCTTTATATATCTTGTGGAAAGGACGAAACACCGGTATGTCGG
GAACCTCTCCGTTTTAGAGCTAGAAATAGCAAGTTAAAATAAGGCTAGTCCGTTATCAACTTGAAAAAGT
GGCACCGAGTCGGTGCTTTTTTGAATTCAGATCTTACATTTCAGGACATCTAGCTTATCGATACCGTCGA
CTACCCTGGAGAGGTTCCCGACATACCCTACTGACCGACGACCTGCCCAGGGCCTCGGACTATAAGGACG
ACGACGACAAGGGCGGAGGCGGAGGGGAGAACCTGTACTTTCAGGGAAGCGGAGGAGGAGGCAAAGAAAC
AGCTGCTGCTAAATTCGAGCGGCAGCACATGGACAGCTCTGGCCCCTCTGGCAGCGCCGCCAAGTTCAGC
AGCCTGGAAGTGCTGTTCCAGGGCCCCCTGAGCAGCAGCGGCCCCAGCGGCAGCATGGTGTCCAAGGGCG
AGGAACTGTTCACCGGCGTGGTGCCCATCCTGGTGGAGCTGGACGGCGACGTGAACGGCCACAAGTTCAG
CGTGTCCGGCGAGGGCGAAGGCGACGCCACCTACGGCAAGCTGACCCTGAAGTTCATCTGCACCACCGGC
AAGCTGCCCGTGCCCTGGCCCACCCTGGTGACCACCCTGACCTACGGCGTGCAGTGCTTCAGCAGATACC
CCGACCACATGAAGCAGCACGATTTCTTCAAGAGCGCCATGCCCGAGGGCTACGTCCAGGAGCGCACCAT
CTTTTTCAAGGACGACGGCAACTACAAGACCAGGGCCGAGGTGAAGTTCGAGGGCGACACACTGGTGAAC
AGGATCGAGCTGAAGGGCATCGACTTCAAAGAGGACGGCAACATCCTGGGCCACAAGCTGGAATACAACT
ACAACAGCCACAACGTGTACATTATGGCCGACAAGCAGAAGAACGGCATCAAGGTCAACTTCAAGATCCG
GCACAACATCGAGGACGGCAGCGTGCAGCTGGCCGACCACTACCAGCAGAACACCCCCATCGGCGACGGC
CCCGTGCTGCTGCCCGACAACCACTACCTGAGCACCCAGAGCGCTCTCAGCAAGGACCCCAACGAGAAGC
GGGACCACATGGTGCTGAAAGAATTTGTGACAGCCGCCGGAATCACCCTGGGCATGGACGAGCTGTACAA
GCGCGGAGCCACGAACTTCTCTCTGTTAAAGCAAGCAGGAGATGTTGAAGAAAACCCCGGGCCCATGAAA
AAGCCTGAACTCACCGCGACGTCTGTCGAGAAGTTTCTGATCGAAAAGTTCGACAGCGTCTCCGACCTGA
TGCAGCTCTCGGAGGGCGAAGAATCTCGTGCTTTCAGCTTCGATGTAGGAGGGCGTGGATATGTCCTGCG
GGTAAATAGCTGCGCCGATGGTTTCTACAAAGATCGTTATGTTTATCGGCACTTTGCATCGGCCGCGCTC
CCGATTCCGGAAGTGCTTGACATTGGGGAATTCAGCGAGAGCCTGACCTATTGCATCTCCCGCCGTGCAC
AGGGTGTCACGTTGCAAGACCTGCCTGAAACCGAACTGCCCGCTGTTCTGCAGCCGGTCGCGGAGGCCAT
GGATGCGATCGCTGCGGCCGATCTTAGCCAGACGAGCGGGTTCGGCCCATTCGGACCGCAAGGAATCGGT
CAATACACTACATGGCGTGATTTCATATGCGCGATTGCTGATCCCCATGTGTATCACTGGCAAACTGTGA
TGGACGACACCGTCAGTGCGTCCGTCGCGCAGGCTCTCGATGAGCTGATGCTTTGGGCCGAGGACTGCCC
CGAAGTCCGGCACCTCGTGCACGCGGATTTCGGCTCCAACAATGTCCTGACGGACAATGGCCGCATAACA
GCGGTCATTGACTGGAGCGAGGCGATGTTCGGGGATTCCCAATACGAGGTCGCCAACATCTTCTTCTGGA
GGCCGTGGTTGGCTTGTATGGAGCAGCAGACGCGCTACTTCGAGCGGAGGCATCCGGAGCTTGCAGGATC
GCCGCGGCTCCGGGCGTATATGCTCCGCATTGGTCTTGACCAACTCTATCAGAGCTTGGTTGACGGCAAT
TTCGATGATGCAGCTTGGGCGCAGGGTCGATGCGACGCAATCGTCCGATCCGGAGCCGGGACTGTCGGGC
GTACACAAATCGCCCGCAGAAGCGCGGCCGTCTGGACCGATGGCTGTGTAGAAGTACTCGCCGATAGTGG
AAACCGACGCCCCAGCACTCGTCCGAGGGCAAAGGAATGACCCTGGAGAGGTTCCCGACATACCAGATGT
CTCGAGGGGGGGCCCGGTACCCAGCTTTTGTTCCCTTTAGTGAGGGTTAATTGCGCGCTTGGCGTAATCA
TGGTCATAGCTGTTTCCTGTGTGAAATTGTTATCCGCTCACAATTCCACACAACATACGAGCCGGAAGCA
TAAAGTGTAAAGCCTGGGGTGCCTAATGAGTGAGCTAACTCACATTAATTGCGTTGCGCTCACTGCCCGC
TTTCCAGTCGGGAAACCTGTCGTGCCAGCTGCATTAATGAATCGGCCAACGCGCGGGGAGAGGCGGTTTG
CGTATTGGGCGCTCTTCCGCTTCCTCGCTCACTGACTCGCTGCGCTCGGTCGTTCGGCTGCGGCGAGCGG
TATCAGCTCACTCAAAGGCGGTAATACGGTTATCCACAGAATCAGGGGATAACGCAGGAAAGAACATGTG
AGCAAAAGGCCAGCAAAAGGCCAGGAACCGTAAAAAGGCCGCGTTGCTGGCGTTTTTCCATAGGCTCCGC
CCCCCTGACGAGCATCACAAAAATCGACGCTCAAGTCAGAGGTGGCGAAACCCGACAGGACTATAAAGAT
ACCAGGCGTTTCCCCCTGGAAGCTCCCTCGTGCGCTCTCCTGTTCCGACCCTGCCGCTTACCGGATACCT
GTCCGCCTTTCTCCCTTCGGGAAGCGTGGCGCTTTCTCATAGCTCACGCTGTAGGTATCTCAGTTCGGTG
TAGGTCGTTCGCTCCAAGCTGGGCTGTGTGCACGAACCCCCCGTTCAGCCCGACCGCTGCGCCTTATCCG
GTAACTATCGTCTTGAGTCCAACCCGGTAAGACACGACTTATCGCCACTGGCAGCAGCCACTGGTAACAG
GATTAGCAGAGCGAGGTATGTAGGCGGTGCTACAGAGTTCTTGAAGTGGTGGCCTAACTACGGCTACACT
AGAAGAACAGTATTTGGTATCTGCGCTCTGCTGAAGCCAGTTACCTTCGGAAAAAGAGTTGGTAGCTCTT
GATCCGGCAAACAAACCACCGCTGGTAGCGGTGGTTTTTTTGTTTGCAAGCAGCAGATTACGCGCAGAAA
AAAAGGATCTCAAGAAGATCCTTTGATCTTTTCTACGGGGTCTGACGCTCAGTGGAACGAAAACTCACGT
TAAGGGATTTTGGTCATGAGATTATCAAAAAGGATCTTCACCTAGATCCTTTTAAATTAAAAATGAAGTT
TTAAATCAATCTAAAGTATATATGAGTAAACTTGGTCTGACAGTTACCAATGCTTAATCAGTGAGGCACC
TATCTCAGCGATCTGTCTATTTCGTTCATCCATAGTTGCCTGACTCCCCGTCGTGTAGATAACTACGATA
CGGGAGGGCTTACCATCTGGCCCCAGTGCTGCAATGATACCGCGAGACCCACGCTCACCGGCTCCAGATT
TATCAGCAATAAACCAGCCAGCCGGAAGGGCCGAGCGCAGAAGTGGTCCTGCAACTTTATCCGCCTCCAT
CCAGTCTATTAATTGTTGCCGGGAAGCTAGAGTAAGTAGTTCGCCAGTTAATAGTTTGCGCAACGTTGTT
GCCATTGCTACAGGCATCGTGGTGTCACGCTCGTCGTTTGGTATGGCTTCATTCAGCTCCGGTTCCCAAC
GATCAAGGCGAGTTACATGATCCCCCATGTTGTGCAAAAAAGCGGTTAGCTCCTTCGGTCCTCCGATCGT
TGTCAGAAGTAAGTTGGCCGCAGTGTTATCACTCATGGTTATGGCAGCACTGCATAATTCTCTTACTGTC
ATGCCATCCGTAAGATGCTTTTCTGTGACTGGTGAGTACTCAACCAAGTCATTCTGAGAATAGTGTATGC
GGCGACCGAGTTGCTCTTGCCCGGCGTCAATACGGGATAATACCGCGCCACATAGCAGAACTTTAAAAGT
GCTCATCATTGGAAAACGTTCTTCGGGGCGAAAACTCTCAAGGATCTTACCGCTGTTGAGATCCAGTTCG
ATGTAACCCACTCGTGCACCCAACTGATCTTCAGCATCTTTTACTTTCACCAGCGTTTCTGGGTGAGCAA
AAACAGGAAGGCAAAATGCCGCAAAAAAGGGAATAAGGGCGACACGGAAATGTTGAATACTCATACTCTT
CCTTTTTCAATATTATTGAAGCATTTATCAGGGTTATTGTCTCATGAGCGGATACATATTTGAATGTATT
TAGAAAAATAAACAAATAGGGGTTCCGCGCACATTTCCCCGAAAAGTGCCACCTG
[124 nt withheld, positions 4816-4939]
C
[91 nt withheld, positions 4941-5031]
A
[49 nt withheld, positions 5033-5081]
CCTTTGACGTTGGAGTCCACGTTCTTT
[37 nt withheld, positions 5109-5145]
ACCCTATCTCGGTCTATTCTTTTGATTTATAAGGGATTTTGCCGATTTCGGCCTATTGGTTAAAAAATGA
GCTGATTTAACAAAAATTTAACGCGAATTTTAACAAAATATTAACGCTTACAATTTCCATTCGCCATTCA
GGCTGCGCAACTGTTGGGAAGGGCGATCGGTGCGGGCCTCTTCGCTATTACGCCAGCTGGCGAAAGGGGG
ATGTGCTGCAAGGCGATTAAGTTGGGTAACGCCAGGGTTTTCCCAGTCA
Features (pLannotate 1.2.2; 19 found; start..end, strand, type, name):
     34..52      +  promoter       T7 promoter: promoter for bacteriophage T7 RNA polymerase
     98..332     +  promoter       U6 promoter: RNA polymerase III promoter for human U6 snRNA
    361..436     +  misc_RNA       gRNA scaffold: guide RNA scaffold for the Streptococcus pyogenes CRISPR/Cas9 system
    472..491     +  misc_feature   MCS (fragment): pBluescript multiple cloning site
    623..697     +  CDS            RNASE1 (fragment): RNAS1_BOSTR - Also known as RNS1. Experimental evidence at protein level: Swiss-Prot protein existence level 1. Endonuclease that catalyzes the cleavage of RNA on the 3' side of pyrimidine nucleotides. Acts on single-stranded and double- stranded RNA (By similarity). From Boselaphus tragocamelus (Nilgai).
    755..1471    +  CDS            EGFP: EGFP is a basic (constitutively fluorescent) green fluorescent protein published in 1996, derived from Aequorea victoria. It is reported to be a rapidly-maturing weak dimer with moderate acid sensitivity.
   1478..1530    +  CDS            P2A (fragment): 2A peptide from porcine teschovirus-1 polyprotein Eukaryotic ribosomes fail to insert a peptide bond between the Gly and Pro residues, yielding separate polypeptides.
   1535..2557    +  CDS            hph: KHYB_ECOLX - Experimental evidence at protein level: Swiss-Prot protein existence level 1. The aminoglycoside phosphotransferases achieve inactivation of their antibiotic substrates by phosphorylation. Only phosphorylates hygromycin and closely related compounds such as demethyl analogs and destomycin. From Escherichia coli.
   2591..2611    +  misc_feature   MCS (fragment): pBluescript multiple cloning site
   2624..2642    -  promoter       T3 promoter: promoter for bacteriophage T3 RNA polymerase
   2687..2703    -  protein_bind   lac operator: The lac repressor binds to the lac operator to inhibit transcription in E. coli. This inhibition can be relieved by adding lactose or isopropyl-β-D-thiogalactopyranoside (IPTG). lac repressor encoded by lacI
   2711..2741    -  promoter       lac promoter: promoter for the E. coli lac operon
   2756..2777    -  protein_bind   CAP binding site: CAP binding activates transcription in the presence of cAMP. E. coli catabolite activator protein
   2790..2882    -  CDS            lacI (fragment): lac repressor; lacI; The lac repressor binds to the lac operator to inhibit transcription in E. coli. This inhibition can be relieved by adding lactose or isopropyl-β-D-thiogalactopyranoside (IPTG).
   3065..3653    -  rep_origin     ori: high-copy-number ColE1/pMB1/pBR322/pUC origin of replication
   3824..4684    -  CDS            AmpR: β-lactamase; bla; confers resistance to ampicillin, carbenicillin, and related antibiotics
   4685..4789    -  promoter       AmpR promoter: bla
   4816..5244    +  rep_origin     f1 ori (sequence partly withheld): f1 bacteriophage origin of replication; arrow indicates direction of (+) strand synthesis
   5275..26      -  CDS            lacZα (fragment) (across the origin): LacZα fragment of β-galactosidase; lacZ fragment
