[The description below was written by a language model from this plasmid's Addgene catalogue record and pLannotate feature annotations shown in this document.]
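Description:
pGTag Hygro EGFP cLAP -1 is a 5.4 kb donor plasmid built on the pBluescript KS- cloning backbone for CRISPR/Cas9-mediated generic tagging of endogenous proteins. It is propagated in E. coli as a high-copy plasmid through its ColE1/pUC-type origin and selected with ampicillin via the β-lactamase gene. The backbone also retains the f1 phage origin, flanking T7 and T3 promoters, and remnants of the lac promoter/operator and lacZα region.

The payload, listed as cLap(EGFP)-P2A-Hygro (about 2.1 kb), has no annotated eukaryotic promoter of its own. This fits a design in which the cassette is expressed only after in-frame integration into a target gene. It begins with a short fragment matching pancreatic RNase, most likely the S-peptide affinity element of a localisation-and-affinity-purification (LAP) tag, followed by EGFP. A P2A ribosomal-skipping peptide then links this to the hph hygromycin phosphotransferase gene. A correctly tagged locus would therefore produce the target protein fused to the fluorescent, purifiable tag, with the hygromycin resistance enzyme released as a separate polypeptide from the same transcript, so that tagged cells can be selected with the drug.

Upstream of the cassette, a human U6 promoter drives an S. pyogenes Cas9 guide RNA scaffold. The record does not state the spacer or its target; in generic tagging systems such a guide commonly linearises the donor itself. No polyadenylation signal or homology arms are annotated. The "-1" in the name probably denotes a reading-frame variant within a plasmid series, and "c" a C-terminal tagging configuration, but neither is explained in the record.
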