Addgene plasmid #194312: pGTag Hygro EGFP cLAP -1
Purpose: CRISPR/Cas9-mediated generic protein tagging
Depositing lab: Frank Schnütgen. Depositing organization: Goethe-Universitaet Frankfurt am Main. Publication: Selection-free endogenous tagging of cell lines by bicistronic co-expression of the surface antigen NGFR. Seibert M, Kurrle N, Stolp V, Nurnberger H, Tzschentke S, Borner L, Wempe F, Serve H, Schnutgen F. MethodsX. 2022 Nov 18;9:101929. doi: 10.1016/j.mex.2022.101929. eCollection 2022. PubMed 36444289.
Backbone
  Vector backbone: pBluescript KS-
  Total vector size (bp): 5404
  Vector type: Bacterial Cloning Vector
  Selectable markers: Hygromycin
Growth in bacteria
  Bacterial resistance: Ampicillin, 100 μg/mL
  Growth temperature: 37°C
  Growth strain: NEB Stable
  Copy number: High Copy
Gene/Insert
  Gene/Insert name: cLap(EGFP)-P2A-Hygro
  Insert size (bp): 2067
Terms and licenses: Academic/Nonprofit Terms; Industry Terms: Not Available to Industry
How to cite: pGTag Hygro EGFP cLAP -1 was a gift from Frank Schnütgen (Addgene plasmid # 194312 ; http://n2t.net/addgene:194312 ; RRID:Addgene_194312)
